>Addgene plasmid #113756 | pENTR-R4R3-2xmRuby-C | addgene full sequence | sequence record 238973 | Addgene NGS Result
CTTTCCTGCGTTATCCCCTGATTCTGTGGATAACCGTATTACCGCCTTTGAGTGAGCTGATACCGCTCGC
CGCAGCCGAACGACCGAGCGCAGCGAGTCAGTGAGCGAGGAAGCGGAAGAGCGCCCAATACGCAAACCGC
CTCTCCCCGCGCGTTGGCCGATTCATTAATGCAGCTGGCACGACAGGTTTCCCGACTGGAAAGCGGGCAG
TGAGCGCAACGCAATTAATACGCGTACCGCTAGCCAGGAAGAGTTTGTAGAAACGCAAAAAGGCCATCCG
TCAGGATGGCCTTCTGCTTAGTTTGATGCCTGGCAGTTTATGGCGGGCGTCCTGCCCGCCACCCTCCGGG
CCGTTGCTTCACAACGTTCAAATCCGCTCCCGGCGGATTTGTCCTACTCAGGAGAGCGTTCACCGACAAA
CAACAGATAAAACGAAAGGCCCAGTCTTCCGACTGAGCCTTTCGTTTTATTTGATGCCTGGCAGTTCCCT
ACTCTCGCGTTAACGCTAGCATGGATGTTTTCCCAGTCACGACGTTGTAAAACGACGGCCAGTCTTAAGC
TCGGGCCCCTACAGGTCACTAATACCATCTAAGTAGTTGATTCATAGTGACTGGATATGTTGTGTTTTAC
AGTATTATGTAGTCTGTTTTTTATGCAAAATCTAATTTAATATATTGATATTTATATCATTTTACGTTTC
TCGTTCAACTTTTCTATACAAAGTTGAAGGATCCATGGTGAGCAAGGGCGAGGAGCTGATCAAGGAAAAT
ATGCGTATGAAGGTGGTCATGGAAGGTTCGGTCAACGGCCACCAATTCAAATGCACAGGTGAAGGAGAAG
GCAATCCGTACATGGGAACTCAAACCATGAGGATCAAAGTCATCGAGGGAGGACCCCTGCCATTTGCCTT
TGACATTCTTGCCACGTCGTTCATGTATGGCAGCCGTACTTTTATCAAGTACCCGAAAGGCATTCCTGAT
TTCTTTAAACAGTCCTTTCCTGAGGGTTTTACTTGGGAAAGAGTTACGAGATACGAAGATGGTGGAGTCG
TCACCGTCATGCAGGACACCAGCCTTGAGGATGGCTGTCTCGTTTACCACGTCCAAGTCAGAGGGGTAAA
CTTTCCCTCCAATGGTCCCGTGATGCAGAAGAAGACCAAGGGTTGGGAGCCTAATACAGAGATGATGTAT
CCAGCAGATGGTGGTCTGAGGGGATACACTCATATGGCACTGAAAGTTGATGGTGGTGGCCATCTGTCTT
GCTCTTTCGTAACAACTTACAGGTCAAAAAAGACCGTCGGGAACATCAAGATGCCCGGTATCCATGCCGT
TGATCACCGCCTGGAAAGGTTAGAGGAAAGTGACAATGAAATGTTCGTAGTACAACGCGAACACGCAGTT
GCCAAGTTCGCCGGGCTTGGTGGTGGCATGGACGAGCTGTACAAGAGATCCATGGTGAGCAAGGGCGAGG
AGCTGATCAAGGAAAATATGCGTATGAAGGTGGTCATGGAAGGTTCGGTCAACGGCCACCAATTCAAATG
CACAGGTGAAGGAGAAGGCAATCCGTACATGGGAACTCAAACCATGAGGATCAAAGTCATCGAGGGAGGA
CCCCTGCCATTTGCCTTTGACATTCTTGCCACGTCGTTCATGTATGGCAGCCGTACTTTTATCAAGTACC
CGAAAGGCATTCCTGATTTCTTTAAACAGTCCTTTCCTGAGGGTTTTACTTGGGAAAGAGTTACGAGATA
CGAAGATGGTGGAGTCGTCACCGTCATGCAGGACACCAGCCTTGAGGATGGCTGTCTCGTTTACCACGTC
CAAGTCAGAGGGGTAAACTTTCCCTCCAATGGTCCCGTGATGCAGAAGAAGACCAAGGGTTGGGAGCCTA
ATACAGAGATGATGTATCCAGCAGATGGTGGTCTGAGGGGATACACTCATATGGCACTGAAAGTTGATGG
TGGTGGCCATCTGTCTTGCTCTTTCGTAACAACTTACAGGTCAAAAAAGACCGTCGGGAACATCAAGATG
CCCGGTATCCATGCCGTTGATCACCGCCTGGAAAGGTTAGAGGAAAGTGACAATGAAATGTTCGTAGTAC
AACGCGAACACGCAGTTGCCAAGTTCGCCGGGCTTGGTGGTGGCATGGACGAGCTGTACAAGTAAACAAC
TTTGTATAATAAAGTTGAACGAGAAACGTAAAATGATATAAATATCAATATATTAAATTAGATTTTGCAT
AAAAAACAGACTACATAATACTGTAAAACACAACATATCCAGTCACTATGAATCAACTACTTAGATGGTA
TTAGTGACCTGTACTGCAGGGCGGCCGCGATATCCCCTATAGTGAGTCGTATTACATGGTCATAGCTGTT
TCCTGGCAGCTCTGGCCCGTGTCTCAAAATCTCTGATGTTACATTGCACAAGATAAAAATATATCATCAT
GAACAATAAAACTGTCTGCTTACATAAACAGTAATACAAGGGGTGTTATGAGCCATATTCAACGGGAAAC
GTCGAGGCCGCGATTAAATTCCAACATGGATGCTGATTTATATGGGTATAAATGGGCTCGCGATAATGTC
GGGCAATCAGGTGCGACAATCTATCGCTTGTATGGGAAGCCCGATGCGCCAGAGTTGTTTCTGAAACATG
GCAAAGGTAGCGTTGCCAATGATGTTACAGATGAGATGGTCAGACTAAACTGGCTGACGGAATTTATGCC
TCTTCCGACCATCAAGCATTTTATCCGTACTCCTGATGATGCATGGTTACTCACCACTGCGATCCCCGGA
AAAACAGCATTCCAGGTATTAGAAGAATATCCTGATTCAGGTGAAAATATTGTTGATGCGCTGGCAGTGT
TCCTGCGCCGGTTGCATTCGATTCCTGTTTGTAATTGTCCTTTTAACAGCGATCGCGTATTTCGTCTCGC
TCAGGCGCAATCACGAATGAATAACGGTTTGGTTGATGCGAGTGATTTTGATGACGAGCGTAATGGCTGG
CCTGTTGAACAAGTCTGGAAAGAAATGCATAAACTTTTGCCATTCTCACCGGATTCAGTCGTCACTCATG
GTGATTTCTCACTTGATAACCTTATTTTTGACGAGGGGAAATTAATAGGTTGTATTGATGTTGGACGAGT
CGGAATCGCAGACCGATACCAGGATCTTGCCATCCTATGGAACTGCCTCGGTGAGTTTTCTCCTTCATTA
CAGAAACGGCTTTTTCAAAAATATGGTATTGATAATCCTGATATGAATAAATTGCAGTTTCATTTGATGC
TCGATGAGTTTTTCTAATCAGAATTGGTTAATTGGTTGTAACACTGGCAGAGCATTACGCTGACTTGACG
GGACGGCGCAAGCTCATGACCAAAATCCCTTAACGTGAGTTACGCGTCGTTCCACTGAGCGTCAGACCCC
GTAGAAAAGATCAAAGGATCTTCTTGAGATCCTTTTTTTCTGCGCGTAATCTGCTGCTTGCAAACAAAAA
AACCACCGCTACCAGCGGTGGTTTGTTTGCCGGATCAAGAGCTACCAACTCTTTTTCCGAAGGTAACTGG
CTTCAGCAGAGCGCAGATACCAAATACTGTTCTTCTAGTGTAGCCGTAGTTAGGCCACCACTTCAAGAAC
TCTGTAGCACCGCCTACATACCTCGCTCTGCTAATCCTGTTACCAGTGGCTGCTGCCAGTGGCGATAAGT
CGTGTCTTACCGGGTTGGACTCAAGACGATAGTTACCGGATAAGGCGCAGCGGTCGGGCTGAACGGGGGG
TTCGTGCACACAGCCCAGCTTGGAGCGAACGACCTACACCGAACTGAGATACCTACAGCGTGAGCTATGA
GAAAGCGCCACGCTTCCCGAAGGGAGAAAGGCGGACAGGTATCCGGTAAGCGGCAGGGTCGGAACAGGAG
AGCGCACGAGGGAGCTTCCAGGGGGAAACGCCTGGTATCTTTATAGTCCTGTCGGGTTTCGCCACCTCTG
ACTTGAGCGTCGATTTTTGTGATGCTCGTCAGGGGGGCGGAGCCTATGGAAAAACGCCAGCAACGCGGCC
TTTTTACGGTTCCTGGCCTTTTGCTGGCCTTTTGCTCACATGTT
Features (pLannotate 1.2.2; 12 found; start..end, strand, type, name):
    121..213     +  CDS            lacI (fragment): lac repressor; lacI; The lac repressor binds to the lac operator to inhibit transcription in E. coli. This inhibition can be relieved by adding lactose or isopropyl-β-D-thiogalactopyranoside (IPTG).
    268..295     -  terminator     rrnB T2 terminator: transcription terminator T2 from the E. coli rrnB gene
    427..470     +  terminator     rrnB T1 terminator: Escherichia coli rrnB; transcription terminator T1 from the E. coli rrnB gene
    517..553     -  CDS            lacZα (fragment): LacZα fragment of β-galactosidase; lacZ fragment
    603..722     -  protein_bind   attR1: mutant version of attR; recombination site for the Gateway® LR reaction LR Clonase™
    706..726     -  protein_bind   attB4: mutant version of attB; core recombination site for the Gateway® BP reaction BP Clonase™
    735..1445    +  CDS            mRuby2: mRuby2 is a basic (constitutively fluorescent) red fluorescent protein published in 2012, derived from Entacmaea quadricolor. It has moderate acid sensitivity.
   1452..2162    +  CDS            mRuby2: mRuby2 is a basic (constitutively fluorescent) red fluorescent protein published in 2012, derived from Entacmaea quadricolor. It has moderate acid sensitivity.
   2167..2290    +  protein_bind   attR3: mutant version of attR; recombination site for the Gateway® LR reaction LR Clonase™
   2346..2364    -  promoter       T7 promoter: promoter for bacteriophage T7 RNA polymerase
   2498..3307    +  CDS            KanR: aminoglycoside phosphotransferase; aph(3')-Ia; confers resistance to kanamycin in bacteria or G418 (Geneticin®) in eukaryotes
   3454..4042    +  rep_origin     ori: high-copy-number ColE1/pMB1/pBR322/pUC origin of replication
