[The description below was written by a language model from this plasmid's Addgene catalogue record and pLannotate feature annotations shown in this document.]
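Description:
pENTR-R4R3-2xmRuby-C is a Gateway MultiSite entry clone built in the Invitrogen pDONR221-P4rP3r backbone and intended as the middle (second-position) element in a three-fragment LR reaction. It is a small bacterial plasmid of about 4.1 kb that replicates from a high-copy ColE1/pUC-type origin and is selected with kanamycin through an aminoglycoside phosphotransferase gene. The annotated backbone also carries the rrnB T1 and T2 transcription terminators upstream of the recombination cassette, which insulate the insert from read-through transcription in E. coli. A T7 promoter and M13 primer sites flank the cassette and are useful for sequencing. Short lacI and lacZα fragments are picked up by the automated annotation and appear to be backbone remnants.

The payload is two tandem copies of mRuby2, a constitutively fluorescent red protein derived from Entacmaea quadricolor, joined by a very short linker to give an insert of roughly 1.4 kb. It is bracketed by attR-type Gateway sites: the software labels the upstream site attR1 with an overlapping attB4 core, which is consistent with the R4 site in the plasmid name, and the downstream site is attR3. No promoter or terminator for plant expression is annotated, because the cassette is designed to be fused in frame to the C-terminus of an endogenous gene. After an LR reaction with first- and third-position entry clones carrying homology sequences from a locus of interest, the assembled construct serves as a donor template for homology-directed repair. The plasmid belongs to a modular CRISPR-Cas9 toolkit for the moss Physcomitrella patens, where it is used to knock in a double mRuby2 tag for imaging proteins expressed from their native loci.
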