Addgene plasmid #113756: pENTR-R4R3-2xmRuby-C
Purpose: Gateway multi-site entry clone for second position 2x mRuby (C-terminal tag). Introduced into the genome via homology-directed repair after an LR reaction with homology sequences.
Depositing lab: Magdalena Bezanilla. Depositing organization: Dartmouth College and Medical School. Publication: Efficient and modular CRISPR-Cas9 vector system for Physcomitrella patens. Mallett DR, Chang M, Cheng X, Bezanilla M. Plant Direct. 2019 Sep 12;3(9):e00168. doi: 10.1002/pld3.168. eCollection 2019 Sep. PubMed 31523744.
Backbone
  Vector backbone: pDONR221-P4rP3r
  Backbone manufacturer: Invitrogen
  Backbone size w/o insert (bp): 2540
  Vector type: CRISPR ; Gateway Entry Vector
Growth in bacteria
  Bacterial resistance: Kanamycin, 50 μg/mL
  Growth temperature: 37°C
  Growth strain: DH5alpha
  Copy number: High Copy
Gene/Insert
  Gene/Insert name: mRuby2-mRuby2
  Insert size (bp): 1440
  Tag / fusion protein: 2xmRuby2 (C terminal on insert)
  Cloning method: Gateway Cloning
  Sequencing primers: 5′ M13 Forward; 3′ M13 Reverse
Terms and licenses: Academic/Nonprofit Terms; Industry Terms: Not Available to Industry
Depositor comments: Second position vector for three-way Gateway LR reaction to insert C-terminal mRuby2-mRuby2 at your locus of interest.
How to cite: pENTR-R4R3-2xmRuby-C was a gift from Magdalena Bezanilla (Addgene plasmid # 113756 ; http://n2t.net/addgene:113756 ; RRID:Addgene_113756)
